Addgene plasmid #31695: Slug_pGL2
Depositing lab: Paul Wade. Depositing organization: National Institute of Environmental Health Sciences (NIEHS). Publication: MTA3, a Mi-2/NuRD complex subunit, regulates an invasive growth pathway in breast cancer. Fujita N, Jaye DL, Kajita M, Geigerman C, Moreno CS, Wade PA. Cell. 2003 Apr 18. 113(2):207-19. 10.1016/S0092-8674(03)00234-4 PubMed 12705869.
Backbone
  Vector backbone: pGL2_Basic
  Backbone size w/o insert (bp): 5598
  Vector type: Mammalian Expression, Luciferase
Growth in bacteria
  Bacterial resistance: Ampicillin, 100 μg/mL
  Growth temperature: 37°C
  Growth strain: DH5alpha
  Copy number: High Copy
Gene/Insert
  Gene/Insert name: Slug (alt name: SNAI2)
  Species: H. sapiens (human)
  Insert size (bp): 906
  GenBank ID: NM_003068
  Entrez Gene: SNAI2 (a.k.a. SLUG, SLUGH, SLUGH1, SNAIL2, WS2D)
  Cloning method: Restriction Enzyme; 5′ cloning site KpnI (unknown if destroyed); 3′ cloning site HindIII (unknown if destroyed)
  Sequencing primers: 5′ n/a
Terms and licenses: Academic/Nonprofit Terms; Industry Terms: Not Available to Industry
Depositor comments: Contains Slug promoter (-908 to -2) sequence upstream of luciferase
How to cite: Slug_pGL2 was a gift from Paul Wade (Addgene plasmid # 31695 ; http://n2t.net/addgene:31695 ; RRID:Addgene_31695)
