[The description below was written by a language model from this plasmid's Addgene catalogue record and pLannotate feature annotations shown in this document.]
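Description:
Slug_pGL2 is a promoter-reporter plasmid built on pGL2_Basic, a promoterless firefly luciferase vector used for transient transfection of mammalian cells. It is maintained in E. coli as a high-copy plasmid through a ColE1/pUC-type origin and selected with ampicillin via the β-lactamase gene and its bla promoter. An f1 bacteriophage origin is also present, which allows single-stranded DNA production. The sequenced record is 6,473 nt, consistent with the 5,598 bp backbone plus the insert.

The insert is a 906 bp fragment of the human SNAI2 (Slug) gene cloned between KpnI and HindIII. Although the catalogue lists the gene name and an mRNA accession, the depositor comment makes clear that the fragment is promoter sequence (positions -908 to -2), not the Slug coding region. It sits upstream of the Photinus pyralis luciferase coding sequence, in the unannotated interval between an upstream SV40 poly(A) signal and the luciferase ORF. That upstream poly(A) signal serves to limit read-through transcription from the backbone, so that luciferase output reflects the activity of the cloned promoter. Downstream of luciferase are the SV40 small t intron and a second SV40 poly(A) signal for transcript processing. The short fragments annotated as CmR, TcR, lacZα, small t and large T antigen are backbone remnants and parts of the SV40 processing region rather than functional genes.

The construct is used to measure transcriptional activity of the Slug promoter in luciferase assays. It was deposited with a study of MTA3, a Mi-2/NuRD complex subunit, and its regulation of an invasive growth pathway in breast cancer.
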