Features (pLannotate 1.2.2; 14 found; start..end, strand, type, name):
     21..142     +  polyA_signal   SV40 poly(A) signal: SV40 polyadenylation signal
   1118..2767    +  CDS            LUCI_PHOPY: Experimental evidence at protein level: Swiss-Prot protein existence level 1. Produces green light with a wavelength of 562 nm. From Photinus pyralis (Common eastern firefly) (Lampyris pyralis).
   2815..2845    +  CDS            CmR (fragment): chloramphenicol acetyltransferase confers resistance to chloramphenicol
   2935..3009    +  CDS            small t antigen (fragment): SV40 (simian virus 40) small t antigen
   3011..3076    +  intron         small t intron: SV40 (simian virus 40) small t antigen intron
   3206..3226    +  CDS            SV40 NLS: nuclear localization signal of SV40 (simian virus 40) large T antigen
   3545..3628    +  CDS            large T antigen (fragment): large T antigen from SV40 (simian virus 40)
   3651..3785    +  polyA_signal   SV40 poly(A) signal: SV40 polyadenylation signal
   3786..3918    +  CDS            TcR (fragment): tetracycline efflux protein; tet; confers resistance to tetracycline
   4098..4686    -  rep_origin     ori: high-copy-number ColE1/pMB1/pBR322/pUC origin of replication
   4857..5717    -  CDS            AmpR: β-lactamase; bla; confers resistance to ampicillin, carbenicillin, and related antibiotics
   5718..5822    -  promoter       AmpR promoter: bla
   5849..6277    +  rep_origin     f1 ori (sequence partly withheld): f1 bacteriophage origin of replication; arrow indicates direction of (+) strand synthesis
   6309..6376    -  CDS            lacZα (fragment): LacZα fragment of β-galactosidase; lacZ fragment
>Addgene plasmid #31695 | Slug_pGL2 | addgene full sequence | sequence record 257375 | Addgene NGS Result
TGAATGCAATTGTTGTTGTTAACTTGTTTATTGCAGCTTATAATGGTTACAAATAAAGCAATAGCATCAC
AAATTTCACAAATAAAGCATTTTTTTCACTGCATTCTAGTTGTGGTTTGTCCAAACTCATCAATGTATCT
TATGGTACTGTAACTGAGCTAACATAACCCGGGAGGTACCTTGTCTCTAAAGACCCATACAACCCTTTTT
CCCATAAAAAAAAAAGATGCACTGTAATACATGAAAAGATAAGATCTCTTGTCAAAAGTGTGAGAGAATG
TCCGGTGGTTCCAAATGACAGTTACCTCTTGCCCCCCTTCTCTGCCAGAGTTCCTTTTTATCTTTGCAAT
CTTCCAGTTCTTCCGATCAGCCTGCCTTTAGAGGGCTACAAAGCATTTCTTTCAAGCCACCATAGCTAAC
ACGGTGACATGAGTACTTAATTTGCACGCGGCCGCGCTGCCCCTGGCTTCGCGGAAGCCCTGAGTAGCGC
AGCGCCCTCGCCGCACGCAAGGCTGCAGTCCCGCTCCAGGCCAGAGTCCCAGGAGAGCGTCCTCCGCGCT
CACAGGCGCCTTTGTCTTCCCGCTTCCCCCTTCCTTTTTCAAAAGCCAAGAGGTAATTATTTGGTCTTTG
TGCAAGGCAAACCTCTCCAGATGCCACTTCCAAATATAGGCTCTCATTAACACCAGAGGCTGGCCTGGTG
TGGTGCAGGGCGGCCCTTCCTTCTCCTGGCGGACACTGTGTCCCCGCGCGCTGGCGCTGCACCACATCTG
GAAGCCAGGCGGGCAGGGCAGAGACCCCGGCTCCTGCGCCCCTCCTAGCTCCCAGAGAGCGTGGATCGCG
GGCGGGGCTCACCGAGCGAGGTTACCTCTCTTGAAAATACTTAAACACTTTTTTTCCTCTCCACTGAAAT
CTCAAAAAACAGCCCATTTTGAACCAGAATAATTTAGTCTGACAACAGATTCTTCCTCTGTTCACAGCTG
TCCCAGAGGGAGGAGCTGAAATCTGAACCTCTCAGCTGTGATTGGATCTTTCTTGCAAAAGAGAGGAAAA
AAAAACCCTCCCAGCCAAAACGGGCTCAGTTCGTAAAGAAGCTTGGCATTCCGGTACTGTTGGTAAAATG
GAAGACGCCAAAAACATAAAGAAAGGCCCGGCGCCATTCTATCCTCTAGAGGATGGAACCGCTGGAGAGC
AACTGCATAAGGCTATGAAGAGATACGCCCTGGTTCCTGGAACAATTGCTTTTACAGATGCACATATCGA
GGTGAACATCACGTACGCGGAATACTTCGAAATGTCCGTTCGGTTGGCAGAAGCTATGAAACGATATGGG
CTGAATACAAATCACAGAATCGTCGTATGCAGTGAAAACTCTCTTCAATTCTTTATGCCGGTGTTGGGCG
CGTTATTTATCGGAGTTGCAGTTGCGCCCGCGAACGACATTTATAATGAACGTGAATTGCTCAACAGTAT
GAACATTTCGCAGCCTACCGTAGTGTTTGTTTCCAAAAAGGGGTTGCAAAAAATTTTGAACGTGCAAAAA
AAATTACCAATAATCCAGAAAATTATTATCATGGATTCTAAAACGGATTACCAGGGATTTCAGTCGATGT
ACACGTTCGTCACATCTCATCTACCTCCCGGTTTTAATGAATACGATTTTGTACCAGAGTCCTTTGATCG
TGACAAAACAATTGCACTGATAATGAATTCCTCTGGATCTACTGGGTTACCTAAGGGTGTGGCCCTTCCG
CATAGAACTGCCTGCGTCAGATTCTCGCATGCCAGAGATCCTATTTTTGGCAATCAAATCATTCCGGATA
CTGCGATTTTAAGTGTTGTTCCATTCCATCACGGTTTTGGAATGTTTACTACACTCGGATATTTGATATG
TGGATTTCGAGTCGTCTTAATGTATAGATTTGAAGAAGAGCTGTTTTTACGATCCCTTCAGGATTACAAA
ATTCAAAGTGCGTTGCTAGTACCAACCCTATTTTCATTCTTCGCCAAAAGCACTCTGATTGACAAATACG
ATTTATCTAATTTACACGAAATTGCTTCTGGGGGCGCACCTCTTTCGAAAGAAGTCGGGGAAGCGGTTGC
AAAACGCTTCCATCTTCCAGGGATACGACAAGGATATGGGCTCACTGAGACTACATCAGCTATTCTGATT
ACACCCGAGGGGGATGATAAACCGGGCGCGGTCGGTAAAGTTGTTCCATTTTTTGAAGCGAAGGTTGTGG
ATCTGGATACCGGGAAAACGCTGGGCGTTAATCAGAGAGGCGAATTATGTGTCAGAGGACCTATGATTAT
GTCCGGTTATGTAAACAATCCGGAAGCGACCAACGCCTTGATTGACAAGGATGGATGGCTACATTCTGGA
GACATAGCTTACTGGGACGAAGACGAACACTTCTTCATAGTTGACCGCTTGAAGTCTTTAATTAAATACA
AAGGATATCAGGTGGCCCCCGCTGAATTGGAATCGATATTGTTACAACACCCCAACATCTTCGACGCGGG
CGTGGCAGGTCTTCCCGACGATGACGCCGGTGAACTTCCCGCCGCCGTTGTTGTTTTGGAGCACGGAAAG
ACGATGACGGAAAAAGAGATCGTGGATTACGTCGCCAGTCAAGTAACAACCGCGAAAAAGTTGCGCGGAG
GAGTTGTGTTTGTGGACGAAGTACCGAAAGGTCTTACCGGAAAACTCGACGCAAGAAAAATCAGAGAGAT
CCTCATAAAGGCCAAGAAGGGCGGAAAGTCCAAATTGTAAAATGTAACTGTATTCAGCGATGACGAAATT
CTTAGCTATTGTAATACTGCGATGAGTGGCAGGGCGGGGCGTAATTTTTTTAAGGCAGTTATTGGTGCCC
TTAAACGCCTGGTTGCTACGCCTGAATAAGTGATAATAAGCGGATGAATGGCAGAAATTCGCCGGATCTT
TGTGAAGGAACCTTACTTCTGTGGTGTGACATAATTGGACAAACTACCTACAGAGATTTAAAGCTCTAAG
GTAAATATAAAATTTTTAAGTGTATAATGTGTTAAACTACTGATTCTAATTGTTTGTGTATTTTAGATTC
CAACCTATGGAACTGATGAATGGGAGCAGTGGTGGAATGCCTTTAATGAGGAAAACCTGTTTTGCTCAGA
AGAAATGCCATCTAGTGATGATGAGGCTACTGCTGACTCTCAACATTCTACTCCTCCAAAAAAGAAGAGA
AAGGTAGAAGACCCCAAGGACTTTCCTTCAGAATTGCTAAGTTTTTTGAGTCATGCTGTGTTTAGTAATA
GAACTCTTGCTTGCTTTGCTATTTACACCACAAAGGAAAAAGCTGCACTGCTATACAAGAAAATTATGGA
AAAATATTCTGTAACCTTTATAAGTAGGCATAACAGTTATAATCATAACATACTGTTTTTTCTTACTCCA
CACAGGCATAGAGTGTCTGCTATTAATAACTATGCTCAAAAATTGTGTACCTTTAGCTTTTTAATTTGTA
AAGGGGTTAATAAGGAATATTTGATGTATAGTGCCTTGACTAGAGATCATAATCAGCCATACCACATTTG
TAGAGGTTTTACTTGCTTTAAAAAACCTCCCACACCTCCCCCTGAACCTGAAACATAAAATGAATGCAAT
TGTTGTTGTTAACTTGTTTATTGCAGCTTATAATGGTTACAAATAAAGCAATAGCATCACAAATTTCACA
AATAAAGCATTTTTTTCACTGCATTCTAGTTGTGGTTTGTCCAAACTCATCAATGTATCTTATCATGTCT
GGATCCGTCGACCGATGCCCTTGAGAGCCTTCAACCCAGTCAGCTCCTTCCGGTGGGCGCGGGGCATGAC
TATCGTCGCCGCACTTATGACTGTCTTCTTTATCATGCAACTCGTAGGACAGGTGCCGGCAGCGCTCTTC
CGCTTCCTCGCTCACTGACTCGCTGCGCTCGGTCGTTCGGCTGCGGCGAGCGGTATCAGCTCACTCAAAG
GCGGTAATACGGTTATCCACAGAATCAGGGGATAACGCAGGAAAGAACATGTGAGCAAAAGGCCAGCAAA
AGGCCAGGAACCGTAAAAAGGCCGCGTTGCTGGCGTTTTTCCATAGGCTCCGCCCCCCTGACGAGCATCA
CAAAAATCGACGCTCAAGTCAGAGGTGGCGAAACCCGACAGGACTATAAAGATACCAGGCGTTTCCCCCT
GGAAGCTCCCTCGTGCGCTCTCCTGTTCCGACCCTGCCGCTTACCGGATACCTGTCCGCCTTTCTCCCTT
CGGGAAGCGTGGCGCTTTCTCATAGCTCACGCTGTAGGTATCTCAGTTCGGTGTAGGTCGTTCGCTCCAA
GCTGGGCTGTGTGCACGAACCCCCCGTTCAGCCCGACCGCTGCGCCTTATCCGGTAACTATCGTCTTGAG
TCCAACCCGGTAAGACACGACTTATCGCCACTGGCAGCAGCCACTGGTAACAGGATTAGCAGAGCGAGGT
ATGTAGGCGGTGCTACAGAGTTCTTGAAGTGGTGGCCTAACTACGGCTACACTAGAAGAACAGTATTTGG
TATCTGCGCTCTGCTGAAGCCAGTTACCTTCGGAAAAAGAGTTGGTAGCTCTTGATCCGGCAAACAAACC
ACCGCTGGTAGCGGTGGTTTTTTTGTTTGCAAGCAGCAGATTACGCGCAGAAAAAAAGGATCTCAAGAAG
ATCCTTTGATCTTTTCTACGGGGTCTGACGCTCAGTGGAACGAAAACTCACGTTAAGGGATTTTGGTCAT
GAGATTATCAAAAAGGATCTTCACCTAGATCCTTTTAAATTAAAAATGAAGTTTTAAATCAATCTAAAGT
ATATATGAGTAAACTTGGTCTGACAGTTACCAATGCTTAATCAGTGAGGCACCTATCTCAGCGATCTGTC
TATTTCGTTCATCCATAGTTGCCTGACTCCCCGTCGTGTAGATAACTACGATACGGGAGGGCTTACCATC
TGGCCCCAGTGCTGCAATGATACCGCGAGACCCACGCTCACCGGCTCCAGATTTATCAGCAATAAACCAG
CCAGCCGGAAGGGCCGAGCGCAGAAGTGGTCCTGCAACTTTATCCGCCTCCATCCAGTCTATTAATTGTT
GCCGGGAAGCTAGAGTAAGTAGTTCGCCAGTTAATAGTTTGCGCAACGTTGTTGCCATTGCTACAGGCAT
CGTGGTGTCACGCTCGTCGTTTGGTATGGCTTCATTCAGCTCCGGTTCCCAACGATCAAGGCGAGTTACA
TGATCCCCCATGTTGTGCAAAAAAGCGGTTAGCTCCTTCGGTCCTCCGATCGTTGTCAGAAGTAAGTTGG
CCGCAGTGTTATCACTCATGGTTATGGCAGCACTGCATAATTCTCTTACTGTCATGCCATCCGTAAGATG
CTTTTCTGTGACTGGTGAGTACTCAACCAAGTCATTCTGAGAATAGTGTATGCGGCGACCGAGTTGCTCT
TGCCCGGCGTCAATACGGGATAATACCGCGCCACATAGCAGAACTTTAAAAGTGCTCATCATTGGAAAAC
GTTCTTCGGGGCGAAAACTCTCAAGGATCTTACCGCTGTTGAGATCCAGTTCGATGTAACCCACTCGTGC
ACCCAACTGATCTTCAGCATCTTTTACTTTCACCAGCGTTTCTGGGTGAGCAAAAACAGGAAGGCAAAAT
GCCGCAAAAAAGGGAATAAGGGCGACACGGAAATGTTGAATACTCATACTCTTCCTTTTTCAATATTATT
GAAGCATTTATCAGGGTTATTGTCTCATGAGCGGATACATATTTGAATGTATTTAGAAAAATAAACAAAT
AGGGGTTCCGCGCACATTTCCCCGAAAAGTGCCACCTG
[124 nt withheld, positions 5849-5972]
C
[91 nt withheld, positions 5974-6064]
A
[49 nt withheld, positions 6066-6114]
CCTTTGACGTTGGAGTCCACGTTCTTT
[37 nt withheld, positions 6142-6178]
ACCCTATCTCGGTCTATTCTTTTGATTTATAAGGGATTTTGCCGATTTCGGCCTATTGGTTAAAAAATGA
GCTGATTTAACAAAAATTTAACGCGAATTTTAACAAAATATTAACGCTTACAATTTGCCATTCGCCATTC
AGGCTGCGCAACTGTTGGGAAGGGCGATCGGTGCGGGCCTCTTCGCTATTACGCCAGCCCAAGCTACCAT
GATAAGTAAGTAATATTAAGGTACGTGGAGGTTTTACTTGCTTTAAAAAACCTCCCACACCTCCCCCTGA
ACCTGAAACATAAAA
