>Addgene plasmid #31695 | Slug_pGL2 | addgene partial sequence | sequence record 36880 | LucNrev 5'-CCTTATGCAGTTGCTCTCC-3'
CANGNAGAGGCGCGGGCCTTTCTTTATGTTTTTGGCGTCTTCCATTTTACCAACAGTACCGGAATGCCAA
GCTTCTTTACGAACTGAGCCCGTTTTGGCTGGGAGGGTTTTTTTTTCCTCTCTTTTGCAAGAAAGATCCA
ATCACAGCTGAGAGGTTCAGATTTCAGCTCCTCCCTCTGGGACAGCTGTGAACAGAGGAAGAATCTGTTG
TCAGACTAAATTATTCTGGTTCAAAATGGGCTGTTTTTTGAGATTTCAGTGGAGAGGAAAAAAAGTGTTT
AAGTATTTTCAAGAGAGGTAACCTCGCTCGGTGAGCCCCGCCCGCGATCCACGCTCTCTGGGAGCTAGGA
GGGGCGCAGGAGCCGGGGTCTCTGCCCTGCCCGCCTGGCTTCCAGATGTGGTGCAGCGCCAGCGCGCGGG
GACACAGTGTCCGCCAGGAGAAGGAAGGGCCGCCCTGCACCACACCAGGCCAGCCTCTGGTGTTAATGAG
AGCCTATATTTGGAAGTGGCATCTGGAGAGGTTTGCCTTGCACAAAGACCAAATAATTACCTCTTGGCTT
TTGAAAAAGGAAGGGGGAAGCGGGAAGACAAAGGCGCCTGTGAGCGCGGAGGACGCTCTCCTGGGACTCT
GGCCTGGAGCGGGACTGCAGCCTTGCGTGCGGCGAGGGCGCTGCGCTACTCAGGGCTTCCGCGAAGCCAG
GGGCAGCGCGGCCGCGTGCAAATTAAGTACTCATGTCACCGTGTTAGCTATGGTGGCTTGAAAGAAATGC
TTTGTAGCCCTCTAAAGGCAGGCTGATCGGAAGAACTGGAAGATTGCAAAGATAAAAAGGAACTCTGGCA
GAGAAGGGGGGCAAGAGGTAACTGTCATTTGGAACCACCGGACATTCTCTCACACTTTTGAANAACTACT
TCNGATA
